>Addgene plasmid #141210 | pDECKO_GFP | addgene full sequence | sequence record 308773 | Addgene NGS Result
GAGGGCCTATTTCCCATGATTCCTTCATATTTGCATATACGATACAAGGCTGTTAGAGAGATAATTAGAA
TTAATTTGACTGTAAACACAAAGATATTAGTACAAAATACGTGACGTAGAAAGTAATAATTTCTTGGGTA
GTTTGCAGTTTTAAAATTATGTTTTAAAATGGACTATCATATGCTTACCGTAACTTGAAAGTATTTCGAT
TTCTTGGCTTTATATATCTTGTGGAAAGGACGAAACACCGGAGACGGTTGTAAATGAGCACACAAAATAC
ACATGCTAAAATATTATATTCTATGACCTTTATAAAATCAACCAAAATCTTCTTTTTAATAACTTTAGTA
TCAATAATTAGAATTTTTATGTTCCTTTTTGCAAACTTTTAATAAAAATGAGCAAAATAAAAAAACGCTA
GTTTTAGTAACTCGCGTTGTTTTCTTCACCTTTAATAATAGCTACTCCACCACTTGTTCCTAAGCGGTCA
GCTCCTGCTTCAATCATTTTTTGAGCATCTTCAAATGTTCTAACTCCACCAGCTGCTTTAACTAAAGCAT
TGTCTTTAACAACTGACTTCATTAGTTTAACATCTTCAAATGTTGCACCTGATTTTGAAAATCCTGTTGA
TGTTTTAACAAATTCTAATCCAGCTTCAACAGCTATTTCACAAGCTTTCATGATTTCTTCTTTTGTTAAT
AAACAATTTTCCATAATACATTTAACAACATGTGATCCAGCTGCTTTTTTTACAGCTTTCATGTCTTCTA
AAACTAATTCATAATTTTTGTCTTTTAATGCACCAATATTTAATACCATATCAATTTCTGTTGCACCATC
TTTAATTGCTTCAGAAACTTCGAATGCTTTTGTAGCTGTTGTGCATGCACCTAGAGGAAAACCTACAACA
TTTGTTATTCCTACATTTGTGCCTTTTAATAATTCTTTACAATAGCTTGTTCAATATGAATTAACACAAA
CTGTTGCAAAATCAAATTCAATTGCTTCATCACATAATTGTTTAATTTCAGCTTTCGTAGCATCTTGTTT
TAATAATGTGTGATCTATATATTTGTTTAGTTTCATTTTTTCTCCTATATATTCATTTTTAATTTTAATT
CTTTAATAATTTCGTCTACTTTAACTTTAGCGTTTTGAACAGATTCACCAACACCTATAAAATAAATTTT
TAGTTTAGGTTCAGTTCCACTTGGGCGAACAGCAAATCATGACTTATCTTCTAAATAAAATTTTAGTAAG
TCTTGTCCTGGCATATTATACATTCCATCGATGTAGTCTTCAACATTAACAACTTTAAGTCCAGCAATTT
GAGTTAAGGGTGTTGCTCTCAATGATTTCATTAATGGTTCAATTTTTAATTTCTTTTCTTCTGGTTTAAA
ATTCAAGTTTAAAGTGAAAGTGTAATATGCACCCATTTCTTTAAATAAATCTTCTAAATAGTCTACTAAT
GTTTTATTTTGTTTTTTATAAAATCAAGCAGCCTCTGCTATTAATATAGAAGCTTGTATTCCATCTTTAT
CTCTAGCTGAGTCATCAATTACATATCCATAACTTTCTTCATAAGCAAAAACAAAATTTAATCCGTTATC
TTCTTCTTTAGCAATTTCTCTACCCATTCATTTAAATCCAGTTAAAGTTTTTACAATATTAACTCCATAT
TTTTCATGAGCGATTCTATCACCCAAATCACTTGTTACAAAACTTGAATATAGAGCCGGATTTTTTGGAA
TGCTATTTAAGCGTTTTAGATTTGATAATTTTCAATCAATTAAAATTGGTCCTGTTTGATTTCCATCTAA
TCTTACAAAATGACCATCATGTTTTATTGCCATTCCAAATCTGTCAGCATCTGGGTCATTCATAATAATA
ATATCTGCATCATGTTTAATACCATATTCAAGCGGTATTTTTCATGCAGGATCAAATTCTGGATTTGGAT
TTACAACATTTTTAAATGTTTCATCTTCAAATGCATGCTCTTCAACCTCAATAACGTTATATCCTGATTC
ACGTAATATTTTTGGGGTAAATTTAGTTCCTGTTCCATTAACTGCGCTAAAAATAATTTTTAAATCTTTT
TTAGCTTCTTGCTCTTTTTTGTACGTCTCTGTTTTAGAGCTAGAAATAGCAAGTTAAAATAAGGCTAGTC
CGTTATCAACTTGAAAAAGTGGCACCGAGTCGGTGCTTTTTTAAGCTTGGCGTAACTAGATCTTGAGACA
AATGGCAGTATTCATCCACAATTTTAAAAGAAAAGGGGGGATTGGGGGGTACAGTGCAGGGGAAAGAATA
GTAGACATAATAGCAACAGACATACAAACTAAAGAATTACAAAAACAAATTACAAAAATTCAAAATTTTC
GGGTTTATTACAGGGACAGCAGAGATCCACTTTGGCGCCGGCTCGAGGGGGCCCGGGTGCAAAGATGGAT
AAAGTTTTAAACAGAGAGGAATCTTTGCAGCTAATGGACCTTCTAGGTCTTGAAAGGAGTGGGAATTGGC
TCCGGTGCCCGTCAGTGGGCAGAGCGCACATCGCCCACAGTCCCCGAGAAGTTGGGGGGAGGGGTCGGCA
ATTGATCCGGTGCCTAGAGAAGGTGGCGCGGGGTAAACTGGGAAAGTGATGTCGTGTACTGGCTCCGCCT
TTTTCCCGAGGGTGGGGGAGAACCGTATATAAGTGCAGTAGTCGCCGTGAACGTTCTTTTTCGCAACGGG
TTTGCCGCCAGAACACAGGTAAGTGCCGTGTGTGGTTCCCGCGGGCCTGGCCTCTTTACGGGTTATGGCC
CTTGCGTGCCTTGAATTACTTCCACCTGGCTGCAGTACGTGATTCTTGATCCCGAGCTTCGGGTTGGAAG
TGGGTGGGAGAGTTCGAGGCCTTGCGCTTAAGGAGCCCCTTCGCCTCGTGCTTGAGTTGAGGCCTGGCCT
GGGCGCTGGGGCCGCCGCGTGCGAATCTGGTGGCACCTTCGCGCCTGTCTCGCTGCTTTCGATAAGTCTC
TAGCCATTTAAAATTTTTGATGACCTGCTGCGACGCTTTTTTTCTGGCAAGATAGTCTTGTAAATGCGGG
CCAAGATCTGCACACTGGTATTTCGGTTTTTGGGGCCGCGGGCGGCGACGGGGCCCGTGCGTCCCAGCGC
ACATGTTCGGCGAGGCGGGGCCTGCGAGCGCGGCCACCGAGAATCGGACGGGGGTAGTCTCAAGCTGGCC
GGCCTGCTCTGGTGCCTGGCCTCGCGCCGCCGTGTATCGCCCCGCCCTGGGCGGCAAGGCTGGCCCGGTC
GGCACCAGTTGCGTGAGCGGAAAGATGGCCGCTTCCCGGCCCTGCTGCAGGGAGCTCAAAATGGAGGACG
CGGCGCTCGGGAGAGCGGGCGGGTGAGTCACCCACACAAAGGAAAAGGGCCTTTCCGTCCTCAGCCGTCG
CTTCATGTGACTCCACGGAGTACCGGGCGCCGTCCAGGCACCTCGATTAGTTCTCGAGCTTTTGGAGTAC
GTCGTCTTTAGGTTGGGGGGAGGGGTTTTATGCGATGGAGTTTCCCCACACTGAGTGGGTGGAGACTGAA
GTTAGGCCAGCTTGGCACTTGATGTAATTCTCCTTGGAATTTGCCCTTTTTGAGTTTGGATCTTGGTTCA
TTCTCAAGCCTCAGACAGTGGTTCAAAGTTTTTTTCTTCCATTTCAGGTGTCGTGACGTACGGCCACCAT
GACCGAGTACAAGCCCACGGTGCGCCTCGCCACCCGCGACGACGTCCCCAGGGCCGTACGCACCCTCGCC
GCCGCGTTCGCCGACTACCCCGCCACGCGCCACACCGTCGATCCGGACCGCCACATCGAGCGGGTCACCG
AGCTGCAAGAACTCTTCCTCACGCGCGTCGGGCTCGACATCGGCAAGGTGTGGGTCGCGGACGACGGCGC
CGCCGTGGCGGTCTGGACCACGCCGGAGAGCGTCGAAGCGGGGGCGGTGTTCGCCGAGATCGGCCCGCGC
ATGGCCGAGTTGAGCGGTTCCCGGCTGGCCGCGCAGCAACAGATGGAAGGCCTCCTGGCGCCGCACCGGC
CCAAGGAGCCCGCGTGGTTCCTGGCCACCGTCGGAGTCTCGCCCGACCACCAGGGCAAGGGTCTGGGCAG
CGCCGTCGTGCTCCCCGGAGTGGAGGCGGCCGAGCGCGCCGGGGTGCCCGCCTTCCTGGAGACCTCCGCG
CCCCGCAACCTCCCCTTCTACGAGCGGCTCGGCTTCACCGTCACCGCCGACGTCGAGGTGCCCGAAGGAC
CGCGCACCTGGTGCATGACCCGCAAGCCCGGTGCCGGATCGGGAGAGGGCAGAGGAAGTCTGCTAACATG
CGGTGACGTCGAGGAGAATCCTGGCCCACCGGTCGCCACCATGGTGAGCAAGGGCGAGGAGCTGTTCACC
GGGGTGGTGCCCATCCTGGTCGAGCTGGACGGCGACGTAAACGGCCACAAGCTCAGCGTGTCCGGCGAGG
GCGAGGGCGATGCCACCTACGGCAAGCTGACCCTGAAGTTCATCTGCACCACCGGCAAGCTGCCCGTGCC
CTGGCCCACCCTCGTGACCACCCTGACCTACGGCGTGCAGTGCTTCAGCCGCTACCCCGACCACATGAAG
CAGCACGACTTCTTCAAGTCCGCCATGCCCGAAGGCTACGTCCAGGAGCGCACCATCTTCTTCAAGGACG
ACGGCAACTACAAGACCCGCGCCGAGGTGAAGTTCGAGGGCGACACCCTGGTGAACCGCATCGAGCTGAA
GGGCATCGACTTCAAGGAGGACGGCAACATCCTGGGGCACAAGCTGGAGTACAACTACAACAGCCACAAC
GTCTATATCATGGCCGACAAGCAGAAGAACGGCATCAAGGTGAACTTCAAGATCCGCCACAACATCGAGG
ACGGCAGCGTGCAGCTCGCCGACCACTACCAGCAGAACACCCCCATCGGCGACGGCCCCGTGCTGCTGCC
CGACAACCACTACCTGAGCACCCAGTCCGCCCTGAGCAAAGACCCCAACGAGAAGCGCGATCACATGGTC
CTGCTGGAGTTCGTGACCGCCGCCGGGATCACTCTCGGCATGGACGAGCTGTACAAGACGCGTTAAGTCG
ACAATCAACCTCTGGATTACAAAATTTGTGAAAGATTGACTGGTATTCTTAACTATGTTGCTCCTTTTAC
GCTATGTGGATACGCTGCTTTAATGCCTTTGTATCATGCTATTGCTTCCCGTATGGCTTTCATTTTCTCC
TCCTTGTATAAATCCTGGTTGCTGTCTCTTTATGAGGAGTTGTGGCCCGTTGTCAGGCAACGTGGCGTGG
TGTGCACTGTGTTTGCTGACGCAACCCCCACTGGTTGGGGCATTGCCACCACCTGTCAGCTCCTTTCCGG
GACTTTCGCTTTCCCCCTCCCTATTGCCACGGCGGAACTCATCGCCGCCTGCCTTGCCCGCTGCTGGACA
GGGGCTCGGCTGTTGGGCACTGACAATTCCGTGGTGTTGTCGGGGAAATCATCGTCCTTTCCTTGGCTGC
TCGCCTGTGTTGCCACCTGGATTCTGCGCGGGACGTCCTTCTGCTACGTCCCTTCGGCCCTCAATCCAGC
GGACCTTCCTTCCCGCGGCCTGCTGCCGGCTCTGCGGCCTCTTCCGCGTCTTCGCCTTCGCCCTCAGACG
AGTCGGATCTCCCTTTGGGCCGCCTCCCCGCGTCGACTTTAAGACCAATGACTTACAAGGCAGCTGTAGA
TCTTAGCCACTTTTTAAAAGAAAAGGGGGGACTGGAAGGGCTAATTCACTCCCAACGAAGACAAGATCTG
CTTTTTGCTTGTACTGGGTCTCTCTGGTTAGACCAGATCTGAGCCTGGGAGCTCTCTGGCTAACTAGGGA
ACCCACTGCTTAAGCCTCAATAAAGCTTGCCTTGAGTGCTTCAAGTAGTGTGTGCCCGTCTGTTGTGTGA
CTCTGGTAACTAGAGATCCCTCAGACCCTTTTAGTCAGTGTGGAAAATCTCTAGCAGTACGTATAGTAGT
TCATGTCATCTTATTATTCAGTATTTATAACTTGCAAAGAAATGAATATCAGAGAGTGAGAGGAACTTGT
TTATTGCAGCTTATAATGGTTACAAATAAAGCAATAGCATCACAAATTTCACAAATAAAGCATTTTTTTC
ACTGCATTCTAGTTGTGGTTTGTCCAAACTCATCAATGTATCTTATCATGTCTGGCTCTAGCTATCCCGC
CCCTAACTCCGCCCATCCCGCCCCTAACTCCGCCCAGTTCCGCCCATTCTCCGCCCCATGGCTGACTAAT
TTTTTTTATTTATGCAGAGGCCGAGGCCGCCTCGGCCTCTGAGCTATTCCAGAAGTAGTGAGGAGGCTTT
TTTGGAGGCCTAGGGACGTACCCAATTCGCCCTATAGTGAGTCGTATTACGCGCGCTCACTGGCCGTCGT
TTTACAACGTCGTGACTGGGAAAACCCTGGCGTTACCCAACTTAATCGCCTTGCAGCACATCCCCCTTTC
GCCAGCTGGCGTAATAGCGAAGAGGCCCGCACCGATCGCCCTTCCCAACAGTTGCGCAGCCTGAATGGCG
AATGGG
[124 nt withheld, positions 6587-6710]
C
[91 nt withheld, positions 6712-6802]
A
[49 nt withheld, positions 6804-6852]
CCTTTGACGTTGGAGTCCACGTTCTTT
[37 nt withheld, positions 6880-6916]
ACCCTATCTCGGTCTATTCTTTTGATTTATAAGGGATTTTGCCGATTTCGGCCTATTGGTTAAAAAATGA
GCTGATTTAACAAAAATTTAACGCGAATTTTAACAAAATATTAACGCTTACAATTTAGGTGGCACTTTTC
GGGGAAATGTGCGCGGAACCCCTATTTGTTTATTTTTCTAAATACATTCAAATATGTATCCGCTCATGAG
ACAATAACCCTGATAAATGCTTCAATAATATTGAAAAAGGAAGAGTATGAGTATTCAACATTTCCGTGTC
GCCCTTATTCCCTTTTTTGCGGCATTTTGCCTTCCTGTTTTTGCTCACCCAGAAACGCTGGTGAAAGTAA
AAGATGCTGAAGATCAGTTGGGTGCACGAGTGGGTTACATCGAACTGGATCTCAACAGCGGTAAGATCCT
TGAGAGTTTTCGCCCCGAAGAACGTTTTCCAATGATGAGCACTTTTAAAGTTCTGCTATGTGGCGCGGTA
TTATCCCGTATTGACGCCGGGCAAGAGCAACTCGGTCGCCGCATACACTATTCTCAGAATGACTTGGTTG
AGTACTCACCAGTCACAGAAAAGCATCTTACGGATGGCATGACAGTAAGAGAATTATGCAGTGCTGCCAT
AACCATGAGTGATAACACTGCGGCCAACTTACTTCTGACAACGATCGGAGGACCGAAGGAGCTAACCGCT
TTTTTGCACAACATGGGGGATCATGTAACTCGCCTTGATCGTTGGGAACCGGAGCTGAATGAAGCCATAC
CAAACGACGAGCGTGACACCACGATGCCTGTAGCAATGGCAACAACGTTGCGCAAACTATTAACTGGCGA
ACTACTTACTCTAGCTTCCCGGCAACAATTAATAGACTGGATGGAGGCGGATAAAGTTGCAGGACCACTT
CTGCGCTCGGCCCTTCCGGCTGGCTGGTTTATTGCTGATAAATCTGGAGCCGGTGAGCGTGGGTCTCGCG
GTATCATTGCAGCACTGGGGCCAGATGGTAAGCCCTCCCGTATCGTAGTTATCTACACGACGGGGAGTCA
GGCAACTATGGATGAACGAAATAGACAGATCGCTGAGATAGGTGCCTCACTGATTAAGCATTGGTAACTG
TCAGACCAAGTTTACTCATATATACTTTAGATTGATTTAAAACTTCATTTTTAATTTAAAAGGATCTAGG
TGAAGATCCTTTTTGATAATCTCATGACCAAAATCCCTTAACGTGAGTTTTCGTTCCACTGAGCGTCAGA
CCCCGTAGAAAAGATCAAAGGATCTTCTTGAGATCCTTTTTTTCTGCGCGTAATCTGCTGCTTGCAAACA
AAAAAACCACCGCTACCAGCGGTGGTTTGTTTGCCGGATCAAGAGCTACCAACTCTTTTTCCGAAGGTAA
CTGGCTTCAGCAGAGCGCAGATACCAAATACTGTTCTTCTAGTGTAGCCGTAGTTAGGCCACCACTTCAA
GAACTCTGTAGCACCGCCTACATACCTCGCTCTGCTAATCCTGTTACCAGTGGCTGCTGCCAGTGGCGAT
AAGTCGTGTCTTACCGGGTTGGACTCAAGACGATAGTTACCGGATAAGGCGCAGCGGTCGGGCTGAACGG
GGGGTTCGTGCACACAGCCCAGCTTGGAGCGAACGACCTACACCGAACTGAGATACCTACAGCGTGAGCT
ATGAGAAAGCGCCACGCTTCCCGAAGGGAGAAAGGCGGACAGGTATCCGGTAAGCGGCAGGGTCGGAACA
GGAGAGCGCACGAGGGAGCTTCCAGGGGGAAACGCCTGGTATCTTTATAGTCCTGTCGGGTTTCGCCACC
TCTGACTTGAGCGTCGATTTTTGTGATGCTCGTCAGGGGGGCGGAGCCTATGGAAAAACGCCAGCAACGC
GGCCTTTTTACGGTTCCTGGCCTTTTGCTGGCCTTTTGCTCACATGTTCTTTCCTGCGTTATCCCCTGAT
TCTGTGGATAACCGTATTACCGCCTTTGAGTGAGCTGATACCGCTCGCCGCAGCCGAACGACCGAGCGCA
GCGAGTCAGTGAGCGAGGAAGCGGAAGAGCGCCCAATACGCAAACCGCCTCTCCCCGCGCGTTGGCCGAT
TCATTAATGCAGCTGGCACGACAGGTTTCCCGACTGGAAAGCGGGCAGTGAGCGCAACGCAATTAATGTG
AGTTAGCTCACTCATTAGGCACCCCAGGCTTTACACTTTATGCTTCCGGCTCGTATGTTGTGTGGAATTG
TGAGCGGATAACAATTTCACACAGGAAACAGCTATGACCATGATTACGCCAAGCGCGCAATTAACCCTCA
CTAAAGGGAACAAAAGCTGGAGCTGCAAGCTTAATGTAGTCTTATGCAATACTCTTGTAGTCTTGCAACA
TGGTAACGATGAGTTAGCAACATGCCTTACAAGGAGAGAAAAAGCACCGTGCATGCCGATTGGTGGAAGT
AAGGTGGTACGATCGTGCCTTATTAGGAAGGCAACAGACGGGTCTGACATGGATTGGACGAACCACTGAA
TTGCCGCATTGCAGAGATATTGTATTTAAGTGCCTAGCTCGATACATAAACGGGTCTCTCTGGTTAGACC
AGATCTGAGCCTGGGAGCTCTCTGGCTAACTAGGGAACCCACTGCTTAAGCCTCAATAAAGCTTGCCTTG
AGTGCTTCAAGTAGTGTGTGCCCGTCTGTTGTGTGACTCTGGTAACTAGAGATCCCTCAGACCCTTTTAG
TCAGTGTGGAAAATCTCTAGCAGTGGCGCCCGAACAGGGACTTGAAAGCGAAAGGGAAACCAGAGGAGCT
CTCTCGACGCAGGACTCGGCTTGCTGAAGCGCGCACGGCAAGAGGCGAGGGGCGGCGACTGGTGAGTACG
CCAAAAATTTTGACTAGCGGAGGCTAGAAGGAGAGAGATGGGTGCGAGAGCGTCAGTATTAAGCGGGGGA
GAATTAGATCGCGATGGGAAAAAATTCGGTTAAGGCCAGGGGGAAAGAAAAAATATAAATTAAAACATAT
AGTATGGGCAAGCAGGGAGCTAGAACGATTCGCAGTTAATCCTGGCCTGTTAGAAACATCAGAAGGCTGT
AGACAAATACTGGGACAGCTACAACCATCCCTTCAGACAGGATCAGAAGAACTTAGATCATTATATAATA
CAGTAGCAACCCTCTATTGTGTGCATCAAAGGATAGAGATAAAAGACACCAAGGAAGCTTTAGACAAGAT
AGAGGAAGAGCAAAACAAAAGTAAGACCACCGCACAGCAAGCGGCCGCTGATCTTCAGACCTGGAGGAGG
AGATATGAGGGACAATTGGAGAAGTGAATTATATAAATATAAAGTAGTAAAAATTGAACCATTAGGAGTA
GCACCCACCAAGGCAAAGAGAAGAGTGGTGCAGAGAGAAAAAAGAGCAGTGGGAATAGGAGCTTTGTTCC
TTGGGTTCTTGGGAGCAGCAGGAAGCACTATGGGCGCAGCGTCAATGACGCTGACGGTACAGGCCAGACA
ATTATTGTCTGGTATAGTGCAGCAGCAGAACAATTTGCTGAGGGCTATTGAGGCGCAACAGCATCTGTTG
CAACTCACAGTCTGGGGCATCAAGCAGCTCCAGGCAAGAATCCTGGCTGTGGAAAGATACCTAAAGGATC
AACAGCTCCTGGGGATTTGGGGTTGCTCTGGAAAACTCATTTGCACCACTGCTGTGCCTTGGAATGCTAG
TTGGAGTAATAAATCTCTGGAACAGATTTGGAATCACACGACCTGGATGGAGTGGGACAGAGAAATTAAC
AATTACACAAGCTTAATACACTCCTTAATTGAAGAATCGCAAAACCAGCAAGAAAAGAATGAACAAGAAT
TATTGGAATTAGATAAATGGGCAAGTTTGTGGAATTGGTTTAACATAACAAATTGGCTGTGGTATATAAA
ATTATTCATAATGATAGTAGGAGGCTTGGTAGGTTTAAGAATAGTTTTTGCTGTACTTTCTATAGTGAAT
AGAGTTAGGCAGGGATATTCACCATTATCGTTTCAGACCCACCTCCCAACCCCGAGGGGACCCAGA
Features (pLannotate 1.2.2; 31 found; start..end, strand, type, name):
      1..241     +  promoter       U6 promoter: RNA polymerase III promoter for human U6 snRNA
    427..1086    -  CDS            deoC1: DEOC1_STAAN - Also known as dra. Experimental evidence at protein level: Swiss-Prot protein existence level 1. Catalyzes a reversible aldol reaction between acetaldehyde and D-glyceraldehyde 3-phosphate to generate 2-deoxy-D-ribose 5- phosphate. From Staphylococcus aureus (strain N315).
   2131..2206    +  misc_RNA       gRNA scaffold: guide RNA scaffold for the Streptococcus pyogenes CRISPR/Cas9 system
   2262..2379    +  misc_feature   cPPT/CTS: central polypurine tract and central termination sequence of HIV-1
   2445..2511    +  CDS            small t antigen (fragment): SV40 (simian virus 40) small t antigen
   2537..2748    +  promoter       EF-1α core promoter: core promoter for human elongation factor EF-1α
   2749..3687    +  intron         EF-1α intron A: intron upstream of the start codon of human EF-1α
   3709..4305    +  CDS            PuroR (fragment): puromycin N-acetyltransferase; pac from Streptomyces; confers resistance to puromycin
   4381..5097    +  CDS            EGFP: EGFP is a basic (constitutively fluorescent) green fluorescent protein published in 1996, derived from Aequorea victoria. It is reported to be a rapidly-maturing weak dimer with moderate acid sensitivity.
   5113..5701    +  misc_feature   WPRE: woodchuck hepatitis virus posttranscriptional regulatory element
   5752..5771    +  misc_feature   cPPT/CTS (fragment): central polypurine tract and central termination sequence of HIV-1
   5773..6006    +  LTR            3' LTR (ΔU3): self-inactivating 3' long terminal repeat (LTR) from HIV-1
   6084..6205    +  polyA_signal   SV40 poly(A) signal: SV40 polyadenylation signal
   6245..6380    +  rep_origin     SV40 ori: SV40 origin of replication
   6401..6419    -  promoter       T7 promoter: promoter for bacteriophage T7 RNA polymerase
   6427..6582    +  CDS            lacZα (fragment): LacZα fragment of β-galactosidase; lacZ fragment
   6587..7015    +  rep_origin     f1 ori (sequence partly withheld): f1 bacteriophage origin of replication; arrow indicates direction of (+) strand synthesis
   7068..7172    +  promoter       AmpR promoter: bla
   7173..8033    +  CDS            AmpR: β-lactamase; bla; confers resistance to ampicillin, carbenicillin, and related antibiotics
   8204..8792    +  rep_origin     ori: high-copy-number ColE1/pMB1/pBR322/pUC origin of replication
   8975..9067    +  CDS            lacI (fragment): lac repressor; lacI; The lac repressor binds to the lac operator to inhibit transcription in E. coli. This inhibition can be relieved by adding lactose or isopropyl-β-D-thiogalactopyranoside (IPTG).
   9080..9101    +  protein_bind   CAP binding site: CAP binding activates transcription in the presence of cAMP. E. coli catabolite activator protein
   9116..9146    +  promoter       lac promoter: promoter for the E. coli lac operon
   9150..9172    +  protein_bind   lac operator (fragment): The lac repressor binds to the lac operator to inhibit transcription in E. coli. This inhibition can be relieved by adding lactose or isopropyl-β-D-thiogalactopyranoside (IPTG). lac repressor encoded by lacI
   9215..9233    +  promoter       T3 promoter: promoter for bacteriophage T3 RNA polymerase
   9261..9487    +  promoter       RSV promoter: Rous sarcoma virus enhancer/promoter
   9488..9668    +  LTR            5' LTR (truncated): truncated 5' long terminal repeat (LTR) from HIV-1
   9715..9840    +  misc_feature   HIV-1 Ψ: packaging signal of human immunodeficiency virus type 1
   9824..10187   +  CDS            HIV-1 gag (fragment): gag protein from human immunodeficiency virus 1; gag
  10333..10566   +  misc_feature   RRE: The Rev response element (RRE) of HIV-1 allows for Rev-dependent mRNA export from the nucleus to the cytoplasm.
  10943..10969   +  CDS            Rev (fragment): human immunodeficiency virus 1 (HIV-1) Rev protein; rev; enhances nuclear export of unspliced and incompletely spliced viral mRNAs
