[The description below was written by a language model from this plasmid's Addgene catalogue record and pLannotate feature annotations shown in this document.]
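Description:
pDECKO_GFP is an empty lentiviral backbone for mammalian expression of CRISPR guide RNAs, intended as the recipient for cloning either a single sgRNA or a paired guide RNA (pgRNA) cassette. It is derived from the earlier pDECKO_mCherry plasmid, with GFP as the fluorescent reporter. The catalogue lists a size of about 11 kb, in close agreement with the sequenced record. In bacteria it is maintained through a high-copy ColE1/pUC-type origin and selected with ampicillin via the bla gene. An f1 origin and remnants of a lac/T7/T3 cloning region are also present in the plasmid backbone.

The viral portion has a third-generation, self-inactivating layout. An RSV promoter drives a truncated HIV-1 5' LTR, followed by the Ψ packaging signal with a gag fragment, the RRE for Rev-dependent export, a cPPT/CTS, and a ΔU3 3' LTR, with an SV40 poly(A) signal and SV40 origin downstream. Within the transfer unit, a human U6 Pol III promoter sits upstream of a roughly 1.9 kb spacer region and an S. pyogenes Cas9 gRNA scaffold. This intervening segment, which includes a sequence annotated by similarity as a bacterial deoC gene, is most plausibly a stuffer that is replaced on guide cloning, although the record does not say so explicitly. A separate EF-1α core promoter with its intron A drives a puromycin resistance gene followed by EGFP, stabilised by a WPRE; the short gap between the two coding sequences is unannotated, so how they are linked is not stated. Transduced cells can therefore be selected with puromycin and tracked by green fluorescence. No Cas9 is encoded, so it must be supplied separately. The associated publication concerns long noncoding RNA screening in non-small cell lung cancer.
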