Addgene plasmid #141210: pDECKO_GFP
Purpose: (Empty Backbone) empty GFP vector for cloning sgRNA or pgRNAs
Depositing lab: Rory Johnson. Depositing organization: Universitaet Bern. Publication: Multi-hallmark long noncoding RNA maps reveal non-small cell lung cancer vulnerabilities. Esposito R, Polidori T, Meise DF, Pulido-Quetglas C, Chouvardas P, Forster S, Schaerer P, Kobel A, Schlatter J, Kerkhof E, Roemmele M, Rice ES, Zhu L, Lanzos A, Guillen-Ramirez HA, Basile G, Carrozzo I, Vancura A, Ullrich S, Andrades A, Harvey D, Medina PP, Ma PC, Haefliger S, Wang X, Martinez I, Ochsenbein AF, Riether C, Johnson R. Cell Genom. 2022 Aug 22;2(9):100171. doi: 10.1016/j.xgen.2022.100171. eCollection 2022 Sep 14. PubMed 36778670.
Backbone
  Vector backbone: pDECKO_GFP
  Backbone manufacturer: Derived from Roderic Guigo's & Rory Johnson's pDECKO_mCherry plasmid (Addgene plasmid # 78534)
  Backbone size (bp): 10994
  Vector type: Mammalian Expression, Lentiviral
  Selectable markers: Puromycin
Growth in bacteria
  Bacterial resistance: Ampicillin, 100 μg/mL
  Growth temperature: 37°C
  Growth strain: NEB Stable
  Copy number: High Copy
Gene/Insert
  Gene/Insert name: None
Resource information
  A portion of this plasmid was derived from a plasmid made by: Roderic Guigo & Rory Johnson (Addgene plasmid # 78534)
Terms and licenses: Academic/Nonprofit Terms; Industry Terms: Not Available to Industry
Depositor comments: derivative of Addgene plasmid # 78534
How to cite: pDECKO_GFP was a gift from Rory Johnson (Addgene plasmid # 141210 ; http://n2t.net/addgene:141210 ; RRID:Addgene_141210)
