>Addgene plasmid #141210 | pDECKO_GFP | depositor partial sequence | sequence record 274989 | checking cloning of inserted GFP in pDECKO backbone
TGANCCCGGCGGCGGTCACGAACTCCAGCAGGACCATGTGATCGCGCTTCTCGTTGGGGTCTTTGCTCAG
GGCGGACTGGGTGCTCAGGTAGTGGTTGTCGGGCAGCAGCACGGGGCCGTCGCCGATGGGGGTGTTCTGC
TGGTAGTGGTCGGCGAGCTGCACGCTGCCGTCCTCGATGTTGTGGCGGATCTTGAAGTTCACCTTGATGC
CGTTCTTCTGCTTGTCGGCCATGATATAGACGTTGTGGCTGTTGTAGTTGTACTCCAGCTTGTGCCCCAG
GATGTTGCCGTCCTCCTTGAAGTCGATGCCCTTCAGCTCGATGCGGTTCACCAGGGTGTCGCCCTCGAAC
TTCACCTCGGCGCGGGTCTTGTAGTTGCCGTCGTCCTTGAAGAAGATGGTGCGCTCCTGGACGTAGCCTT
CGGGCATGGCGGACTTGAAGAAGTCGTGCTGCTTCATGTGGTCGGGGTAGCGGCTGAAGCACTGCACGCC
GTAGGTCAGGGTGGTCACGAGGGTGGGCCAGGGCACGGGCAGCTTGCCGGTGGTGCAGATGAACTTCAGG
GTCAGCTTGCCGTAGGTGGCATCGCCCTCGCCCTCGCCGGACACGCTGAGCTTGTGGCCGTTTACGTCGC
CGTCCAGCTCGACCAGGATGGGCACCACCCCGGTGAACAGCTCCTCGCCCTTGCTCACCATGGTGGCGGC
GGATCCGAGCTCGGTACCAAGCTTAAGTTTAAACGCTAGCCAGCTTGGGTCTCCCTATAGTGAGTCGTAT
TAATTTCGATAAGCCAGTAAGCAGTGGGTTCTCTAGTTAGCCAGAGAGCTCTGCTTATATAGACCTCCCA
CCGTACACGCCTACCGCCCATTTGCGTCAATGGGGCGGAGTTGTTACGACATTTTGGAAAGTCCCGTTGA
TTTTGGTGCCAAAACAAACTCCCATTGACGTCAATGGGGTGGAGACTTGGAAATCCCCGTGAGTCAAACC
GCTATCCACGCCCATTGATGTACTGCCAAAACCGCATCACCATGGTAATAGCGATGACTAATACGTAGAT
GTACTGCCAAGTAGGAAAGTCCCATAAGGTCATGTACTGGGCATAATGCCAGGCGGGCCATTTACCGTCA
TTGACGTCAATAGGGGGCGTACTTGGCMTATGAW
