>Addgene plasmid #141210 | pDECKO_GFP | depositor partial sequence | sequence record 274990 | checking cloning of inserted GFP in pDECKO backbone
NCAAGCTCAGCGTGTCCGGCGAGGGCGAGGGCGATGCCACCTACGGCAAGCTGACCCTGAAGTTCATCTG
CACCACCGGCAAGCTGCCCGTGCCCTGGCCCACCCTCGTGACCACCCTGACCTACGGCGTGCAGTGCTTC
AGCCGCTACCCCGACCACATGAAGCAGCACGACTTCTTCAAGTCCGCCATGCCCGAAGGCTACGTCCAGG
AGCGCACCATCTTCTTCAAGGACGACGGCAACTACAAGACCCGCGCCGAGGTGAAGTTCGAGGGCGACAC
CCTGGTGAACCGCATCGAGCTGAAGGGCATCGACTTCAAGGAGGACGGCAACATCCTGGGGCACAAGCTG
GAGTACAACTACAACAGCCACAACGTCTATATCATGGCCGACAAGCAGAAGAACGGCATCAAGGTGAACT
TCAAGATCCGCCACAACATCGAGGACGGCAGCGTGCAGCTCGCCGACCACTACCAGCAGAACACCCCCAT
CGGCGACGGCCCCGTGCTGCTGCCCGACAACCACTACCTGAGCACCCAGTCCGCCCTGAGCAAAGACCCC
AACGAGAAGCGCGATCACATGGTCCTGCTGGAGTTCGTGACCGCCGCCGGGATCACTCTCGGCATGGACG
AGCTGTACAAGCATCATCACCATCACCACTAAGGATCCACTAGTCCAGTGTGGTGGAATTCTGCAGATAT
CCAGCACAGTGGCGGCCGCTCGAGTCTAGAGGGCCCGTTTAAACCCGCTGATCAGCCTCGACTGTGCCTT
CTAGTTGCCAGCCATCTGTTGTTTGCCCCTCCCCCGTGCCTTCCTTGACCCTGGAAGGTGCCACTCCCAC
TGTCCTTTCCTAATAAAATGAGGAAATTGCATCGCATTGTCTGAGTAGGTGTCATTCTATTCTGGGGGGT
KGGGGTGGGGCAGGACAGCAAGGGGGGAGGATTGGGAA
